Addgene plasmid #65766: pFRT-TODestRFP_HuD
Purpose: expresses RFP-tagged HuD in mammalian cells
Depositing lab: Thomas Tuschl.
Backbone
  Vector backbone: pcDNA5/FRT
  Backbone manufacturer: Life Technologies, Modified by Tuschl lab
  Vector type: Mammalian Expression
  Selectable markers: Hygromycin, Blasticidin
Growth in bacteria
  Bacterial resistance: Ampicillin, 100 μg/mL
  Growth temperature: 37°C
  Growth strain: Top10
  Copy number: Unknown
Gene/Insert
  Gene/Insert name: ELAVL4
  Species: H. sapiens (human)
  Mutation: V23M mutation in RFP
  Entrez Gene: ELAVL4 (a.k.a. HUD, PNEM)
  Promoter: CMV, 2x Tet
  Cloning method: Gateway Cloning
  Sequencing primers: 5′ CMV Forward; 3′ BGH Reverse
Terms and licenses: Academic/Nonprofit Terms; Industry Terms: Not Available to Industry
How to cite: pFRT-TODestRFP_HuD was a gift from Thomas Tuschl (Addgene plasmid # 65766 ; http://n2t.net/addgene:65766 ; RRID:Addgene_65766)
