[The description below was written by a language model from this plasmid's Addgene catalogue record.]
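Description:
pFRT-TODestRFP_HuD is a mammalian expression plasmid built on a laboratory-modified version of the commercial pcDNA5/FRT backbone. It carries the human ELAVL4 gene, which encodes the neuronal RNA-binding protein HuD (also known as PNEM), as a fusion with red fluorescent protein. The insert was introduced by Gateway recombination into a destination vector, as the "Dest" in the name indicates. The record does not state whether the RFP sits at the N- or C-terminus of HuD. It does note that the RFP portion carries a V23M substitution. The plasmid is propagated in E. coli under ampicillin selection, and its copy number is listed as unknown.

Expression is driven by a CMV promoter combined with two tetracycline operator elements. In cells that produce the Tet repressor, this arrangement keeps transcription off until tetracycline or doxycycline is added. In cells lacking the repressor, the promoter would be expected to behave constitutively. The use of a BGH reverse sequencing primer suggests that a bovine growth hormone polyadenylation signal lies downstream of the insert. The pcDNA5/FRT family contains an FRT site, which allows Flp recombinase to integrate the plasmid at a single pre-placed genomic FRT locus in a suitable host cell line. Integrants are usually recovered by hygromycin selection. The record lists both hygromycin and blasticidin as selectable markers, but it does not explain where the blasticidin marker resides or what it does. No feature table was provided, so the exact element layout cannot be confirmed. The stated purpose is expression of RFP-tagged HuD in mammalian cells, which suits visualising the protein's localisation or generating isogenic, inducible stable lines.
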