>Addgene plasmid #65766 | pFRT-TODestRFP_HuD | addgene partial sequence | sequence record 116404 | BGH-rev 5'-TAGAAGGCACAGTCGAGG-3'
TAGAATCGAGACCGAGGAGAGGGTTAGGGATAGGCTTACCTTCGAACCGCGGGCCCTCTAGACTTGAGCG
GCCGCCACTGTGCTGGATATCAACCACTTTGTACAAGAAAGCTGGGTCTAGATATCTCGAGTGCGGCCGC
TCAGGACTTGTGGGCTTTGTTGGTTTTAAAGGAAACTTGCAACACTCTGTCTCCCAGGCGGTACCCGTTG
AGGCTGGCGATGGCCATGGCCGCCTCATCATAGTTGGTCATGGTGACAAAGCCGAATCCCTTGCACTTGT
TGGTGTTGAAGTCACGAATCACCTTTACGTTGTTCACTGCTCCAAAGGGGCCAAAGAGCTGCCAGAGGAC
ACTCTCATCGGAATCGGGGGACAGGTTGTAGACAAAGATGCACCACCCAGTTCCTGTGTGACCAGGGATG
TTCATTCCCACAAGGCTTGTCATTCCATCAATGGTAATTGGGGAGAACCTCTTTACGCCATAGGCCATAT
TAAGCAAATTGTCCAGCCTGAACCTCTGAGCCTGGTGGTGAAGTGGACCTGGGTAGCGCCGGTTAGGGGA
CTGGTAGAGCTGGGAGAGCAGGGCCTGGCTGGACTTCTGGCTGGGGTTGTTGGCAAACTTCACAGTAATC
GGTTCCGTAGCACCGCTGGGCTTCTGGCCATTCAGCCCTTTGATGGCTTCTTCTGCCTCAATCCTCTTAT
CAAAGCGGATGAATCCCACCCCTCTGGACACTCCTGTGACTTGATCAACCAGGATTCGTGAGGTGATGAT
ACGGCCGTATTGCGAGAAAAGTTGCTCCAGTTCCTTCTGGGTCATGGTTTTGGGAAGGCCGCTAACATAG
AGGTTAGCATCCCTGATTGAGGCAGAGCTCGGACGGGCATA
