>Addgene plasmid #65766 | pFRT-TODestRFP_HuD | addgene partial sequence | sequence record 116896 | CMV-F 5'-CGCAAATGGGCGGTAGGCGTG-3'
AGCAGAGCTCTCCTATCAGTGATAGAGATCTCCCTATCAGTGATAGAGATCGTCGACGAGCTCGTTTAGT
GAACCGTCAGATCGCCTGGAGACGCCATCCACGCTGTTTTGACCTCCATAGAAGACACCGGGACCGATCC
AGCCTCCGGACTCTAGCGTTTAAACTTAAGCTTGGTACCGAGCTCGGATCCATGGTGAGCAAGGGCGAGG
GGTACCATGGTGAGCAAGGGGGTACCATGGTGAGCAAGGGCGGGGGTACCAGGTGAGCAAGGGCGAGGGG
GTACCATGGTGAGCAAGGGCGAGGAGGTCATCAAAGAGTTCATGCGCTTCAAGGTGCGCATGGAGGGCTC
CGTGAACGGCCACGAGTTCGAGATCGAGGGCGAGGGCGAGGGCCGCCCCTACGAGGGCACCCAGACCGCC
AAGCTGAAGGTGACCAAGGGCGGCCCCCTGCCCTTCGCCTGGGACATCCTGTCCCCCCAGTTCATGTACG
GCTCCAAGGCGTACGTGAAGCACCCCGCCGACATCCCCGATTACAAGAAGCTGTCCTTCCCCGAGGGCTT
CAAGTGGGAGCGCGTGATGAACTTCGAGGACGGCG
